>Addgene plasmid #246048 | AAV_CMV-AcrIIA5_cpGR2(GGS5)-N77 | addgene full sequence | sequence record 495346 | Addgene NGS Result
CGGATAACAATTTCACACAGGAAACAGCTATGACCATGATTACGCCAAGCGCGCAATTAACCCTCACTAA
AGGGAACAAAAGCTGGGTACCACTAGTATGCATCCTGCAGGACGCGTCCTACCCACTCCCTCTATGCGCG
CTCGCTCACTCACTCGGCCCTGGAGACCAAAGGTCTCCAGGGCCGAGTGAGTGAGCGAGCGCGCATAGAG
GGAGTGGGTACCTCCATCATCTGGTTTCCCAGATCTCGGGCCAGATATACGCGTTGACATTGATTATTGA
CTAGTTATTAATAGTAATCAATTACGGGGTCATTAGTTCATAGCCCATATATGGAGTTCCGCGTTACATA
ACTTACGGTAAATGGCCCGCCTGGCTGACCGCCCAACGACCCCCGCCCATTGACGTCAATAATGACGTAT
GTTCCCATAGTAACGCCAATAGGGACTTTCCATTGACGTCAATGGGTGGAGTATTTACGGTAAACTGCCC
ACTTGGCAGTACATCAAGTGTATCATATGCCAAGTACGCCCCCTATTGACGTCAATGACGGTAAATGGCC
CGCCTGGCATTATGCCCAGTACATGACCTTATGGGACTTTCCTACTTGGCAGTACATCTACGTATTAGTC
ATCGCTATTACCATGGTGATGCGGTTTTGGCAGTACATCAATGGGCGTGGATAGCGGTTTGACTCACGGG
GATTTCCAAGTCTCCACCCCATTGACGTCAATGGGAGTTTGTTTTGGCACCAAAATCAACGGGACTTTCC
AAAATGTCGTAACAACTCCGCCCCATTGACGCAAATGGGCGGTAGGCGTGTACGGTGGGAGGTCTATATA
AGCAGAGCTCTCTGGCTAACTAGAGAACCCACTGCTTACTGGCTTATCGAAATTAATACGACTCACTATA
GGGAGACCCAAGCTGGCTAGCATGGCATACGGTAAAAGCCGATATAACTCTTACCGGAAACGAAATTTTA
GTATCAGTGACAACCAGAGAAGAGAATACGCCAAAAAAATGAAGGAATTGGAGCAAGCGTTTGAGAATTT
GGACGGGTGGTACCTCTCATCCATGAAGGATAGCGCCTACAAAGACTTCGGAAAGTACGAGATAAGACTG
TCAAACCACAGTGCAGACAATAGGTATCACGACCTTGAAGGTCCGGGGAACAGCAGCCAGAACTGGCAGA
GGTTCTACCAGCTGACCAAGCTGCTGGACAGCATGCACGAGATGGTGGGCGGCCTGCTCCAGTTCTGCTT
CTACACCTTCGTGAACAAGAGCCTGAGCGTGGAGTTCCCCGAGATGCTGGCCGAGATCATCAGCAACCAG
CTGCCTAAGTTTAATGCCGGCAGCGTGAAGCCCCTGCTGTTCCACCAGAAGGGGGGCGGAAGCGGCGGAT
CCGGCGGATCTGGCGGATCGGGCGGGAGTGGACTGATCAGCCTGCTGGAGGTGATCGAGCCCGAGGTGCT
GTACAGCGGCTACGACAGCACCCTGCCCGACACCAGCACCAGGCTGATGAGCACCCTGAACAGGCTGGGC
GGCAGGCAGGTGGTGAGCGCCGTGAAGTGGGCCAAGGCCCTGCCCGGCTTCAGGAACCTGCACCTGGACG
ACCAGATGACCCTGCTGCAGTACAGCTGGATGAGCCTGATGGCCTTCAGCCTGGGCTGGAGGAGCTACAA
GCAGAGCAACGGCAACATGCTGTGCTTCGCCCCCGACCTGGTGATCAACGAGGAGAGGATGCAGCTGCCC
TACATGTACGACCAGTGCCAGCAGATGCTGAAGATCAGCAGCGAGTTCGTGAGGCTGCAGGTGAGCTACG
ACGAGTACCTGTGCATGAAGGTGCTGCTGCTGCTGAGCACCGTGCCCAAGGACGGCCTGAAGAGCCAGGC
CGTGTTCGACGAGATCAGGATGACCTACATCAAGGAGCTGGGCAAGGCCATCGTGAAGAGGGAGGGCGGT
CCGGGGAATGGTCGCCTTATCGTTAATGTAAAGGCTTCAAAACTTAATTTCGTTGATATTATAGAGAACA
AGCTGGGCAAAATTATTGAGAAGATCGATACGCTTGATTTGGATAAGTACAGATTCATTAACGCTACTAA
ACTGGAAAGGGATATAAAATGTTACTATAAGGGGTATAAAACAAAAAAGGATGTTATCTGACTCGAGCGG
CCGCCACTGTGCTGGATATCTGCAGAATTCCACCACACTGGACTAGTGGATCCGAGCTCGGTACCAAGCT
TAAGTTTAAACCGCTGATCAGCCTCGACTGTGCCTTCTAGTTGCCAGCCATCTGTTGTTTGCCCCTCCCC
CGTGCCTTCCTTGACCCTGGAAGGTGCCACTCCCACTGTCCTTTCCTAATAAAATGAGGAAATTGCATCG
CATTGTCTGAGTAGGTGTCATTCTATTCTGGGGGGTGGGGTGGGGCAGGACAGCAAGGGGGAGGATTGGG
AAGACAATAGCAGGCATGCTGGGGATGCGGTGGGCTCTATGGCTTCTGAGGCGGAAAGAGATCTGAGGAA
CCCCTAGTGATGGAGTTGGCCACTCCCTCTCTGCGCGCTCGCTCGCTCACTGAGGCCGGGCGACCAAAGG
TCGCCCGACGCCCGGGCTTTGCCCGGGCGGCCTCAGTGAGCGAGCGAGCGCGCAGAGAGGGAGTGGCCCC
CCCCCCCCCCCCCCTGCATTCTAGAGAGCTCCAATTCGCCCTATAGTGAGTCGTATTACGCGCGCTCACT
GGCCGTCGTTTTACAACGTCGTGACTGGGAAAACCCTGGCGTTACCCAACTTAATCGCCTTGCAGCACAT
CCCCCTTTCGCCAGCTGGCGTAATAGCGAAGAGGCCCGCACCGATCGCCCTTCCCAACAGTTGCGCAGCC
TGAATGGCGAATGGAAATTGTAAGCGTTAATATTTTGTTAAAATTCGCGTTAAATTTTTGTTAAATCAGC
TCATTTTTTAACCAATAGGCCGAAATCGGCAAAATCCCTTATAAATCAAAAGAATAGACCGAGATAGGGT
[37 nt withheld, positions 3011-3047]
AAAGAACGTGGACTCCAACGTCAAAGG
[49 nt withheld, positions 3075-3123]
T
[91 nt withheld, positions 3125-3215]
G
[124 nt withheld, positions 3217-3340]
CAGGTGGCACTTTTCGGGGAAATGTGCGCGGAACCCCTATTTGTTTATTTTTCTAAATACATTCAAATAT
GTATCCGCTCATGAGACAATAACCCTGATAAATGCTTCAATAATATTGAAAAAGGAAGAGTATGAGTATT
CAACATTTCCGTGTCGCCCTTATTCCCTTTTTTGCGGCATTTTGCCTTCCTGTTTTTGCTCACCCAGAAA
CGCTGGTGAAAGTAAAAGATGCTGAAGATCAGTTGGGTGCACGAGTGGGTTACATCGAACTGGATCTCAA
CAGCGGTAAGATCCTTGAGAGTTTTCGCCCCGAAGAACGTTTTCCAATGATGAGCACTTTTAAAGTTCTG
CTATGTGGCGCGGTATTATCCCGTATTGACGCCGGGCAAGAGCAACTCGGTCGCCGCATACACTATTCTC
AGAATGACTTGGTTGAGTACTCACCAGTCACAGAAAAGCATCTTACGGATGGCATGACAGTAAGAGAATT
ATGCAGTGCTGCCATAACCATGAGTGATAACACTGCGGCCAACTTACTTCTGACAACGATCGGAGGACCG
AAGGAGCTAACCGCTTTTTTGCACAACATGGGGGATCATGTAACTCGCCTTGATCGTTGGGAACCGGAGC
TGAATGAAGCCATACCAAACGACGAGCGTGACACCACGATGCCTGTAGCAATGGCAACAACGTTGCGCAA
ACTATTAACTGGCGAACTACTTACTCTAGCTTCCCGGCAACAATTAATAGACTGGATGGAGGCGGATAAA
GTTGCAGGACCACTTCTGCGCTCGGCCCTTCCGGCTGGCTGGTTTATTGCTGATAAATCTGGAGCCGGTG
AGCGTGGGTCTCGCGGTATCATTGCAGCACTGGGGCCAGATGGTAAGCCCTCCCGTATCGTAGTTATCTA
CACGACGGGGAGTCAGGCAACTATGGATGAACGAAATAGACAGATCGCTGAGATAGGTGCCTCACTGATT
AAGCATTGGTAACTGTCAGACCAAGTTTACTCATATATACTTTAGATTGATTTAAAACTTCATTTTTAAT
TTAAAAGGATCTAGGTGAAGATCCTTTTTGATAATCTCATGACCAAAATCCCTTAACGTGAGTTTTCGTT
CCACTGAGCGTCAGACCCCGTAGAAAAGATCAAAGGATCTTCTTGAGATCCTTTTTTTCTGCGCGTAATC
TGCTGCTTGCAAACAAAAAAACCACCGCTACCAGCGGTGGTTTGTTTGCCGGATCAAGAGCTACCAACTC
TTTTTCCGAAGGTAACTGGCTTCAGCAGAGCGCAGATACCAAATACTGTTCTTCTAGTGTAGCCGTAGTT
AGGCCACCACTTCAAGAACTCTGTAGCACCGCCTACATACCTCGCTCTGCTAATCCTGTTACCAGTGGCT
GCTGCCAGTGGCGATAAGTCGTGTCTTACCGGGTTGGACTCAAGACGATAGTTACCGGATAAGGCGCAGC
GGTCGGGCTGAACGGGGGGTTCGTGCACACAGCCCAGCTTGGAGCGAACGACCTACACCGAACTGAGATA
CCTACAGCGTGAGCTATGAGAAAGCGCCACGCTTCCCGAAGGGAGAAAGGCGGACAGGTATCCGGTAAGC
GGCAGGGTCGGAACAGGAGAGCGCACGAGGGAGCTTCCAGGGGGAAACGCCTGGTATCTTTATAGTCCTG
TCGGGTTTCGCCACCTCTGACTTGAGCGTCGATTTTTGTGATGCTCGTCAGGGGGGCGGAGCCTATGGAA
AAACGCCAGCAACGCGGCCTTTTTACGGTTCCTGGCCTTTTGCTGGCCTTTTGCTCACATGTTCTTTCCT
GCGTTATCCCCTGATTCTGTGGATAACCGTATTACCGCCTTTGAGTGAGCTGATACCGCTCGCCGCAGCC
GAACGACCGAGCGCAGCGAGTCAGTGAGCGAGGAAGCGGAAGAGCGCCCAATACGCAAACCGCCTCTCCC
CGCGCGTTGGCCGATTCATTAATGCAGCTGGCACGACAGGTTTCCCGACTGGAAAGCGGGCAGTGAGCGC
AACGCAATTAATGTGAGTTAGCTCACTCATTAGGCACCCCAGGCTTTACACTTTATGCTTCCGGCTCGTA
TGTTGTGTGGAATTGTGAG
Features (pLannotate 1.2.2; 20 found; start..end, strand, type, name):
     55..73      +  promoter       T3 promoter: promoter for bacteriophage T3 RNA polymerase
    266..645     +  enhancer       CMV enhancer: human cytomegalovirus immediate early enhancer
    646..849     +  promoter       CMV promoter: human cytomegalovirus (CMV) immediate early promoter
    845..878     +  LTR            5' LTR (truncated) (fragment): truncated 5' long terminal repeat (LTR) from HIV-1
    894..912     +  promoter       T7 promoter: promoter for bacteriophage T7 RNA polymerase
   1163..1381    +  CDS            NR3C2 (fragment): MCR_SHEEP - Also known as MLR. Experimental evidence at transcript level: Swiss-Prot protein existence level 2. Receptor for both mineralocorticoids (MC) such as aldosterone and glucocorticoids (GC) such as corticosterone or cortisol. Binds to mineralocorticoid response elements (MRE) and transactivates target genes. The effect of MC is to increase ion and water transport and thus raise extracellular fluid volume and blood pressure and lower potassium levels (By similarity). From Ovis aries (Sheep).
   1433..1954    +  CDS            nr3c1 (fragment): GCR_ONCMY - Also known as grl. Experimental evidence at protein level: Swiss-Prot protein existence level 1. Receptor for glucocorticoids (GC) (PubMed:7649084, PubMed:8766708). Has a dual mode of action: as a transcription factor that binds to glucocorticoid response elements (GRE), both for nuclear and mitochondrial DNA, and as a modulator of other transcription factors (By similarity). Affects inflammatory responses, cellular proliferation and differentiation in target tissues (By similarity). Involved in chromatin remodeling (By similarity). Plays a role in rapid mRNA degradation by binding
   2268..2492    +  polyA_signal   bGH poly(A) signal: bovine growth hormone polyadenylation signal
   2516..2645    +  repeat_region  AAV2 ITR (fragment): inverted terminal repeat of adeno-associated virus serotype 2 inverted
   2656..2672    -  promoter       chicken β-actin promoter (fragment): contains a 21-bp deletion relative to the standard chicken β-actin promoter
   2700..2718    -  promoter       T7 promoter: promoter for bacteriophage T7 RNA polymerase
   2726..2881    +  CDS            lacZα (fragment): LacZα fragment of β-galactosidase; lacZ fragment
   2912..3340    -  rep_origin     f1 ori (sequence partly withheld): f1 bacteriophage origin of replication; arrow indicates direction of (+) strand synthesis
   3367..3471    +  promoter       AmpR promoter: bla
   3472..4332    +  CDS            AmpR: β-lactamase; bla; confers resistance to ampicillin, carbenicillin, and related antibiotics
   4503..5091    +  rep_origin     ori: high-copy-number ColE1/pMB1/pBR322/pUC origin of replication
   5274..5366    +  CDS            lacI (fragment): lac repressor; lacI; The lac repressor binds to the lac operator to inhibit transcription in E. coli. This inhibition can be relieved by adding lactose or isopropyl-β-D-thiogalactopyranoside (IPTG).
   5379..5400    +  protein_bind   CAP binding site: CAP binding activates transcription in the presence of cAMP. E. coli catabolite activator protein
   5415..5445    +  promoter       lac promoter: promoter for the E. coli lac operon
   5453..10      +  protein_bind   lac operator (across the origin): The lac repressor binds to the lac operator to inhibit transcription in E. coli. This inhibition can be relieved by adding lactose or isopropyl-β-D-thiogalactopyranoside (IPTG). lac repressor encoded by lacI
