[The description below was written by a language model from this plasmid's Addgene catalogue record and pLannotate feature annotations shown in this document.]
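Description:
AAV_CMV-AcrIIA5_cpGR2(GGS5)-N77 is a self-complementary AAV (scAAV) transfer plasmid for mammalian expression of an engineered, ligand-responsive anti-CRISPR protein. It is propagated in E. coli as a high-copy plasmid through a ColE1/pUC-type origin and selected with ampicillin via the β-lactamase gene. An f1 origin and remnants of a lac/lacZα cloning region with T3 and T7 promoters reflect a phagemid-type cloning backbone. The record states that the ITRs permit packaging with Rep2. The automated annotation detects only one AAV2 ITR fragment, downstream of the polyadenylation signal. The second repeat is not called, which may reflect the modified ITR usual in scAAV designs or the difficulty of sequencing and annotating these repeats, but the record does not settle this.

The payload is a synthetic open reading frame driven by the CMV immediate-early enhancer and promoter and terminated by the bGH poly(A) signal. It encodes AcrIIA5, a type II-A anti-CRISPR protein, into which a cpGR2 domain has been inserted immediately before residue N77. The names suggest a circularly permuted glucocorticoid receptor-derived domain joined through GGS-repeat linkers. This fits the feature table, where two adjacent fragments match steroid receptor sequences (labelled as mineralocorticoid and glucocorticoid receptor homologues by similarity). The AcrIIA5 portions themselves are not annotated. Short hits to an HIV-1 LTR and the chicken β-actin promoter are small fragments and probably incidental matches.

The hybrid is designed to place anti-CRISPR activity under the control of a small-molecule ligand, giving chemogenetic control of SauCas9 in mammalian cells, delivered either by transfection or as packaged AAV.
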