Addgene plasmid #246048: AAV_CMV-AcrIIA5_cpGR2(GGS5)-N77
Purpose: Expression of AcrIIA5-cpGR2 hybrid in mammalian cells; insertion before N77; enables chemogenetic control of SauCas9; contains ITRs for AAV packaging with Rep2
Depositing lab: Dominik Niopek. Depositing organization: Universitaet Heidelberg. Publication: A versatile anti-CRISPR platform for opto- and chemogenetic control of CRISPR-Cas9 and Cas12 across a wide range of orthologs. Brenker L, Aschenbrenner S, Bubeck F, Staykov K, Gebhardt C, Wolf B, Jendrusch M, Kroll AS, Becker J, Ambiel I, Fackler OT, Grimm D, Mathony J, Niopek D. Nucleic Acids Res. 2025 Jul 19;53(14):gkaf752. doi: 10.1093/nar/gkaf752. PubMed 40794863.
Backbone
  Vector backbone: scAAV vector
  Vector type: Mammalian Expression, AAV, CRISPR, Synthetic Biology
Growth in bacteria
  Bacterial resistance: Ampicillin, 100 μg/mL
  Growth temperature: 37°C
  Growth strain: NEB Stable
  Copy number: High Copy
Gene/Insert
  Gene/Insert name: AcrIIA5_cpGR2-N77
  Species: Synthetic
  Promoter: CMV
  Cloning method: Restriction Enzyme; 5′ cloning site BglII (unknown if destroyed); 3′ cloning site BglII (unknown if destroyed)
  Sequencing primers: 5′ CMV-F
Terms and licenses: Academic/Nonprofit Terms; Industry Terms: Not Available to Industry
How to cite: AAV_CMV-AcrIIA5_cpGR2(GGS5)-N77 was a gift from Dominik Niopek (Addgene plasmid # 246048 ; http://n2t.net/addgene:246048 ; RRID:Addgene_246048)
